Addgene plasmid #135087: pJOE4786.1
Purpose: Positive selection vector
Depositing lab: Josef Altenbuchner. Depositing organization: Universitaet Stuttgart. Publication: The Escherichia coli rhamnose promoter rhaP(BAD) is in Pseudomonas putida KT2440 independent of Crp-cAMP activation. Jeske M, Altenbuchner J. Appl Microbiol Biotechnol. 2010 Feb;85(6):1923-33. doi: 10.1007/s00253-009-2245-8. Epub 2009 Sep 30. PubMed 19789867.
Backbone
  Vector backbone: pJOE773
  Vector type: Bacterial Expression
Growth in bacteria
  Bacterial resistance: Ampicillin, 100 μg/mL
  Growth temperature: 37°C
  Growth strain: DH5alpha
  Copy number: Unknown
Gene/Insert
  Gene/Insert name: LacZ
  Species: Other
  Cloning method: Restriction Enzyme; 5′ cloning site Unknown (unknown if destroyed); 3′ cloning site Unknown (unknown if destroyed)
Terms and licenses: Academic/Nonprofit Terms; Industry Terms: Not Available to Industry
How to cite: pJOE4786.1 was a gift from Josef Altenbuchner (Addgene plasmid # 135087 ; http://n2t.net/addgene:135087 ; RRID:Addgene_135087)
