[The description below was written by a language model from this plasmid's Addgene catalogue record and pLannotate feature annotations shown in this document.]
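Description:
pJOE4786.1 is a small (about 3.3 kb) Escherichia coli cloning plasmid catalogued as a positive selection vector, built on the pJOE773 backbone and listed under bacterial expression. It replicates from a ColE1/pMB1-type origin and is selected with ampicillin through the β-lactamase gene driven by its own promoter. Only short remnants of rop and of the pBR322 bom region are annotated, and the repository lists the copy number as unknown.

The recorded insert is LacZ, and the feature table shows this to be a lacZα cassette rather than the full β-galactosidase gene. A lac promoter with its CAP binding site and lac operator drives the lacZα coding fragment, and small residual pieces of lacI sequence lie nearby. This cassette sits between two copies of a pUC18/19-type polylinker fragment in opposite orientations. These are in turn bracketed by inward-facing T7 and SP6 phage promoters, an arrangement that in principle allows in vitro transcription of either strand of whatever occupies the site. A further short lacZα fragment lies outside this block.

This layout suggests that the lacZα unit acts as a replaceable stuffer, excised through the duplicated flanking sites when foreign DNA is cloned in. Loss of α-complementation would then provide a colour indication of replacement. However, the record does not explain the mechanism that gives positive selection for recombinants, and it does not specify the cloning sites, so the basis of selection cannot be stated from these fields alone. The plasmid serves as a general-purpose vector for restriction-enzyme cloning in E. coli.
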