Features (pLannotate 1.2.2; 16 found; start..end, strand, type, name):
      1..36      +  CDS            rop (fragment): Rop protein, which maintains plasmids at low copy number; rop
    138..237     +  misc_feature   bom (fragment): basis of mobility region from pBR322
    243..308     -  CDS            lacZα (fragment): LacZα fragment of β-galactosidase; lacZ fragment
    445..463     +  promoter       T7 promoter: promoter for bacteriophage T7 RNA polymerase
    468..488     -  misc_feature   MCS (fragment): pUC18/19 multiple cloning site
    577..750     -  CDS            lacZα: LacZα fragment of β-galactosidase; lacZ fragment
    770..786     -  protein_bind   lac operator: The lac repressor binds to the lac operator to inhibit transcription in E. coli. This inhibition can be relieved by adding lactose or isopropyl-β-D-thiogalactopyranoside (IPTG). lac repressor encoded by lacI
    794..824     -  promoter       lac promoter: promoter for the E. coli lac operon
    839..860     -  protein_bind   CAP binding site: CAP binding activates transcription in the presence of cAMP. E. coli catabolite activator protein
    873..961     -  CDS            lacI (fragment): lac repressor; lacI; The lac repressor binds to the lac operator to inhibit transcription in E. coli. This inhibition can be relieved by adding lactose or isopropyl-β-D-thiogalactopyranoside (IPTG).
   1048..1068    +  misc_feature   MCS (fragment): pUC18/19 multiple cloning site
   1071..1089    -  promoter       SP6 promoter: promoter for bacteriophage SP6 RNA polymerase
   1234..1287    -  CDS            lacI (fragment): lac repressor; lacI; The lac repressor binds to the lac operator to inhibit transcription in E. coli. This inhibition can be relieved by adding lactose or isopropyl-β-D-thiogalactopyranoside (IPTG).
   1470..2058    -  rep_origin     ori: high-copy-number ColE1/pMB1/pBR322/pUC origin of replication
   2229..3089    -  CDS            AmpR: β-lactamase; bla; confers resistance to ampicillin, carbenicillin, and related antibiotics
   3090..3194    -  promoter       AmpR promoter: bla
>Addgene plasmid #135087 | pJOE4786.1 | addgene full sequence | sequence record 266687 | Addgene NGS Result
CTCGCGCGTTTCGGTGATGACGGTGAAAACCTCTGACACATGCAGCTCCCGGAGACGGTCACAGCTTGTC
TGTAAGCGGATGCCGGGAGCAGACAAGCCCGTCAGGGCGCGTCAGCGGGTGTTGGCGGGTGTCGGGGCTG
GCTTAACTATGCGGCATCAGAGCAGATTGTACTGAGAGTGCACCATATGCGGTGTGAAATACCGCACAGA
TGCGTAAGGAGAAAATACCGCATCAGGCGCCATTCGCCATTCAGGCTGCGCAACTGTTGGGAAGGGCGAT
CGGTGCGGGCCTCTTCGCTATTACGCCAATCTAGATCCGGTGGATGACCTTTTGAATGACCTTTAATAGA
TTATATTACTAATTAATTGGGGACCCTAGAGGTCCCCTTTTTTATTTTAAAAATTTTTTCACAAAACGGT
TTACAAGCGTAAAGCTTGCATGCCTAATACGACTCACTATAGGGAAATCTAGAGGATCCCCGGGTACCAT
GGGCCCGCGGCCGCCTCGAGAATTCATCGATACGTAGCCGGCTAGCGATATCAGATCTACGCGTACGAGC
TCGAATTCATCGATCATTCGCCATTCAGGCTGCGCAACTGTTGGGAAGGGCGATCGGTGCGGGCCTCTTC
GCTATTACGCCAGCTGGCGAAAGGGGGATGTGCTGCAAGGCGATTAAGTTGGGTAACGCCAGGGTTTTCC
CAGTCACGACGTTGTAAAACGACGGCCAGTGAATTCGTAATCATGGTCATAGCTGTTTCCTGTGTGAAAT
TGTTATCCGCTCACAATTCCACACAACATACGAGCCGGAAGCATAAAGTGTAAAGCCTGGGGTGCCTAAT
GAGTGAGCTAACTCACATTAATTGCGTTGCGCTCACTGCCCGCTTTCCAGTCGGGAAACCTGTCGTGCCA
GCTGCATTAATGAATCGGCCAACGCGCGGGGAGAGGCGGTTTGCGTATTGGATCGATGAATTCGAGCTCG
TACGCGTAGATCTGATATCGCTAGCCGGCTACGTATCGATGAATTCTCGAGGCGGCCGCGGGCCCATGGT
ACCCGGGGATCCTCTAGATTTCTATAGTGTCACCTAAATCGTATGCATGCAAGCTTTACGCTTGTAAACC
GTTTTGTGAAAAAATTTTTAAAATAAAAAAGGGGACCTCTAGGGTCCCCAATTAATTAGTAATATAATCT
ATTAAAGGTCATTCAAAAGGTCATCCACCGGATCTAGATCGATCTGCATTAATGAATCGGCCAACGCGCG
GGGAGAGGCGGTTTGCGTATTGGGCGCTCTTCCGCTTCCTCGCTCACTGACTCGCTGCGCTCGGTCGTTC
GGCTGCGGCGAGCGGTATCAGCTCACTCAAAGGCGGTAATACGGTTATCCACAGAATCAGGGGATAACGC
AGGAAAGAACATGTGAGCAAAAGGCCAGCAAAAGGCCAGGAACCGTAAAAAGGCCGCGTTGCTGGCGTTT
TTCCATAGGCTCCGCCCCCCTGACGAGCATCACAAAAATCGACGCTCAAGTCAGAGGTGGCGAAACCCGA
CAGGACTATAAAGATACCAGGCGTTTCCCCCTGGAAGCTCCCTCGTGCGCTCTCCTGTTCCGACCCTGCC
GCTTACCGGATACCTGTCCGCCTTTCTCCCTTCGGGAAGCGTGGCGCTTTCTCATAGCTCACGCTGTAGG
TATCTCAGTTCGGTGTAGGTCGTTCGCTCCAAGCTGGGCTGTGTGCACGAACCCCCCGTTCAGCCCGACC
GCTGCGCCTTATCCGGTAACTATCGTCTTGAGTCCAACCCGGTAAGACACGACTTATCGCCACTGGCAGC
AGCCACTGGTAACAGGATTAGCAGAGCGAGGTATGTAGGCGGTGCTACAGAGTTCTTGAAGTGGTGGCCT
AACTACGGCTACACTAGAAGAACAGTATTTGGTATCTGCGCTCTGCTGAAGCCAGTTACCTTCGGAAAAA
GAGTTGGTAGCTCTTGATCCGGCAAACAAACCACCGCTGGTAGCGGTGGTTTTTTTGTTTGCAAGCAGCA
GATTACGCGCAGAAAAAAAGGATCTCAAGAAGATCCTTTGATCTTTTCTACGGGGTCTGACGCTCAGTGG
AACGAAAACTCACGTTAAGGGATTTTGGTCATGAGATTATCAAAAAGGATCTTCACCTAGATCCTTTTAA
ATTAAAAATGAAGTTTTAAATCAATCTAAAGTATATATGAGTAAACTTGGTCTGACAGTTACCAATGCTT
AATCAGTGAGGCACCTATCTCAGCGATCTGTCTATTTCGTTCATCCATAGTTGCCTGACTCCCCGTCGTG
TAGATAACTACGATACGGGAGGGCTTACCATCTGGCCCCAGTGCTGCAATGATACCGCGAGACCCACGCT
CACCGGCTCCAGATTTATCAGCAATAAACCAGCCAGCCGGAAGGGCCGAGCGCAGAAGTGGTCCTGCAAC
TTTATCCGCCTCCATCCAGTCTATTAATTGTTGCCGGGAAGCTAGAGTAAGTAGTTCGCCAGTTAATAGT
TTGCGCAACGTTGTTGCCATTGCTACAGGCATCGTGGTGTCACGCTCGTCGTTTGGTATGGCTTCATTCA
GCTCCGGTTCCCAACGATCAAGGCGAGTTACATGATCCCCCATGTTGTGCAAAAAAGCGGTTAGCTCCTT
CGGTCCTCCGATCGTTGTCAGAAGTAAGTTGGCCGCAGTGTTATCACTCATGGTTATGGCAGCACTGCAT
AATTCTCTTACTGTCATGCCATCCGTAAGATGCTTTTCTGTGACTGGTGAGTACTCAACCAAGTCATTCT
GAGAATAGTGTATGCGGCGACCGAGTTGCTCTTGCCCGGCGTCAATACGGGATAATACCGCGCCACATAG
CAGAACTTTAAAAGTGCTCATCATTGGAAAACGTTCTTCGGGGCGAAAACTCTCAAGGATCTTACCGCTG
TTGAGATCCAGTTCGATGTAACCCACTCGTGCACCCAACTGATCTTCAGCATCTTTTACTTTCACCAGCG
TTTCTGGGTGAGCAAAAACAGGAAGGCAAAATGCCGCAAAAAAGGGAATAAGGGCGACACGGAAATGTTG
AATACTCATACTCTTCCTTTTTCAATATTATTGAAGCATTTATCAGGGTTATTGTCTCATGAGCGGATAC
ATATTTGAATGTATTTAGAAAAATAAACAAATAGGGGTTCCGCGCACATTTCCCCGAAAAGTGCCACCTG
ACGTCTAAGAAACCATTATTATCATGACATTAACCTATAAAAATAGGCGTATCACGAGGCCCTTTCGT
